>Addgene plasmid #24927 | MSCVhygro-F-Ezh2-F667I | addgene partial sequence | sequence record 30856 | 24927 with MSCV-rev
CGCCTCCCTCCCGGTAGAATTCGTTAACCTCGAGGTTAACCACTGGTACAAAACACTTTGCAGCTGGTGA
GAAGGCAATAAAAAGTTGATTTTAAAACATTACTATAAATTACTGTTACAGTACTTTGCAAATTCAAGAT
TTCAAACTGCATTTCCGTTTTCTAAATTGCCCACAGTACTCAAGGTTCCTGAAGCTAAGGCAGCTGTTTC
AGAGAGAAGGGGAAGAGGTAGTAGATGTCAAGGGATTTCCATTTCTCGTTCGATGCCCACATACTTCAGG
GCATCAGCCTGGCTGTATCTGTAATCAAAAAACAACTCTTCACCAGTCTGGATAGCCCTCTTAGCAAAGA
TGCCTATCCTGTGGTCACCATTAACCATCATAACTTTTGCATAGCAGTTTGGATTTACTGAATGATTAGC
AAAACGAATTTTGTTGCCCTTTCGGGTTGCATCCACCACAAAATCATTGTTCAAGTTGATCAGAAAGCTG
CACATGTATTTGTCATACACTTTTCCTCTTCTGTCTGCTTCATCCTGAGAAATAATCTCCCCACAGTATT
CTGAGATGAATTCATTTTTTTGTACAGGATCTTTGATAAAGATGCCCCAGCCTGCCACATCAGACGGTGC
CAGCAGTAAGTGCTTTTTAGAGCCCCGCTGAATGCTACAGTTCTTACAGGATACATTTTTACTGTCCCAA
TGGTCAGCAGCTCCACACGTGAGACAGAGGTCAGGGTCACACTCTCGGACAGCCAGGTAGCATGGACACT
GTTTGGTGTTGCATTGTGCTTTGCACCGACATCCAGGAAAGCGGTTTTGACACTCTGAACTACATTGACA
AAACTTTTCACAAAAATTTTGTGCTATCACACAAGGGCACGAACTGTCACAAGGCTGCCGTGGATGGTCA
CAGGGTTGATAGTTGTAAACATGGTTAGAGGAGCCGTCCCT
