>Addgene plasmid #24927 | MSCVhygro-F-Ezh2-F667I | addgene partial sequence | sequence record 30857 | 24927 with pLXSN-5
CCTCACTCCTTCTCTAGGCGCCGGAATTAGATCCTGGCCACCATGGACTACAAGGACGACGATGACAAGA
TGGGCCAGACTGGGAAGAAATCTGAGAAGGGACCGGTTTGTTGGCGGAAGCGTGTAAAATCAGAGTACAT
GAGACTGAGACAGCTCAAGAGGTTCAGAAGAGCTGATGAAGTAAAGACTATGTTTAGTTCCAATCGTCAG
AAAATTTTGGAAAGAACTGAAACCTTAAACCAAGAGTGGAAGCAGCGGAGGATACAGCCTGTGCACATCA
TGACTTCTGTGAGCTCATTGCGCGGGACTAGGGAGTGTTCAGTCACCAGTGACTTGGATTTTCCAGCACA
AGTCATCCCGTTAAAGACCCTGAATGCAGTCGCCTCGGTGCCTATAATGTACTCTTGGTCGCCCTTACAA
CAGAATTTTATGGTGGAAGACGAAACTGTCTTACATAACATTCCTTACATGGGGGATGAAGTTCTGGATC
AGGACGGCACTTTCATTGAAGAACTAATAAAAAATTATGATGGAAAAGTGCATGGTGACAGAGAATGTGG
ATTTATAAATGATGAAATTTTTGTGGAGTTGGTAAATGCTCTTGGTCAATATAATGATGATGATGATGAC
GATGATGGAGATGATCCAGATGAAAGAGAAGAAAAACAGAAAGATCTAGAGGATAATCGAGATGATAAAG
AAACTTGCCCACCTCGGAAATTTCCTGCTGATAAAATATTTGAAGCCATTTCCTCAATGTTTCCAGATAA
GGGCACCGCAGAAGAACTGAAGGAAAAATATAAAGAACTCACGGAGCAGCAGCTCCCNNTGCTCTGCCTC
CTGAATGTACTCCAAACATCGATGGACCAAATGCCAAATCTGTTCA
