[The description below was written by a language model from this plasmid's Addgene catalogue record.]
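Description:
MSCVhygro-F-Ezh2-F667I is a retroviral mammalian expression plasmid built on the MSCV hygro backbone (about 7 kb without insert), a murine stem cell virus–derived vector. It is maintained in E. coli as a high-copy plasmid under ampicillin selection, and it carries a hygromycin marker so that transduced or transfected mammalian cells can be selected for stable expression. No feature table is provided, so individual elements are not itemised. In vectors of this family the insert is generally transcribed from the viral 5′ LTR, and the LTRs and packaging signal allow the genome to be packaged into retroviral particles when viral proteins are supplied in trans. The record itself does not state the promoter arrangement.

The payload is an approximately 2.2 kb mouse Ezh2 coding sequence, derived in part from an MGC cDNA clone and inserted by restriction cloning. It has a FLAG epitope fused to the N terminus for detection or immunoprecipitation. The record links the insert to the human EZH2 gene entry, although the species is listed as mouse. Ezh2 is the histone H3 lysine 27 methyltransferase subunit of Polycomb repressive complex 2. This version carries a point mutation changing phenylalanine 667 to isoleucine. The record does not describe the functional consequence of this substitution.

The associated publication concerns Ezh2-mediated repression of Wnt genes during adipogenesis. The construct therefore appears suited to stable retroviral expression of mutant Ezh2 in mammalian cells, probably for comparison with the wild-type protein.
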