Addgene plasmid #24927: MSCVhygro-F-Ezh2-F667I
Depositing lab: Kai Ge. Depositing organization: National Institute of Diabetes & Digestive & Kidney Diseases (NIDDK). Publication: Histone H3K27 methyltransferase Ezh2 represses Wnt genes to facilitate adipogenesis. Wang L, Jin Q, Lee JE, Su IH, Ge K. Proc Natl Acad Sci U S A. 2010 Apr 20. 107(16):7317-22. 10.1073/pnas.1000031107 PubMed 20368440.
Backbone
  Vector backbone: MSCV hygro
  Backbone size w/o insert (bp): 7000
  Vector type: Mammalian Expression, Retroviral
  Selectable markers: Hygromycin
Growth in bacteria
  Bacterial resistance: Ampicillin, 100 μg/mL
  Growth temperature: 37°C
  Growth strain: DH5alpha
  Copy number: High Copy
Gene/Insert
  Gene/Insert name: Ezh2
  Species: M. musculus (mouse)
  Insert size (bp): 2200
  Mutation: Phenylanaline(F)667 mutated to Isoleucine(I)
  Entrez Gene: EZH2 (a.k.a. ENX-1, ENX1, EZH2b, KMT6, KMT6A, WVS, WVS2)
  Tag / fusion protein: FLAG (N terminal on insert)
  Cloning method: Restriction Enzyme
  Sequencing primers: 5′ pLXSN 5'; 3′ MSCV-Rev
Resource information
  A portion of this plasmid was derived from a plasmid made by: MGC clone BC016391
Terms and licenses: Academic/Nonprofit Terms; Industry Terms: Not Available to Industry
How to cite: MSCVhygro-F-Ezh2-F667I was a gift from Kai Ge (Addgene plasmid # 24927 ; http://n2t.net/addgene:24927 ; RRID:Addgene_24927)
